Addgene plasmid #67432: pDEST40-ARF1-V5-His6
Purpose: Mammalian expression of hArf1 with C-term V5 and His6 tag
Depositing lab: Richard Kahn. Depositing organization: Emory University. Publication: Tool box: Plasmids for the expression or knockdown of human ARF Family GTPases (ARF/ARL/SAR) and their co-expression in bacteria with N-myristoyltransferases. Kerr SC, Kahn RA. Cell Logist. 2015 Sep 21;5(3):e1090523. doi: 10.1080/21592799.2015.1090523. eCollection 2015 Jul-Sep. PubMed 27057421.
Backbone
  Vector backbone: pcDNA-DEST40
  Backbone manufacturer: Life Technologies
  Vector type: Mammalian Expression
  Selectable markers: Neomycin (select with G418)
Growth in bacteria
  Bacterial resistance: Ampicillin, 100 μg/mL
  Growth temperature: 37°C
  Growth strain: DH5alpha
  Copy number: High Copy
Gene/Insert
  Gene/Insert name: ARF1 (alt name: pRK1n-D40)
  Species: H. sapiens (human)
  Entrez Gene: ARF1 (a.k.a. PVNH8)
  Promoter: CMV
  Tag / fusion protein: V5 (C terminal on backbone); His (C terminal on backbone)
  Cloning method: Gateway Cloning
  Sequencing primers: 5′ CMV-F; 3′ BGH-rev
Terms and licenses: Academic/Nonprofit Terms; Industry Terms: Not Available to Industry
How to cite: pDEST40-ARF1-V5-His6 was a gift from Richard Kahn (Addgene plasmid # 67432 ; http://n2t.net/addgene:67432 ; RRID:Addgene_67432)
