[The description below was written by a language model from this plasmid's Addgene catalogue record.]
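Description:
pDEST40-ARF1-V5-His6 is a mammalian expression plasmid built on the commercial Gateway destination vector pcDNA-DEST40. It is propagated in E. coli as a high-copy plasmid under ampicillin selection, and it carries a neomycin resistance marker so that transfected mammalian cells can be selected with G418, allowing stable as well as transient expression. No feature table accompanies the record, so details such as the replication origin and the exact arrangement of elements are not stated here.

The insert is the human ARF1 open reading frame, encoding ADP-ribosylation factor 1, a small GTPase of the ARF family. It was introduced by Gateway recombination cloning, which places the coding sequence downstream of the CMV promoter, a strong constitutive promoter in most mammalian cell lines. The listing of a BGH reverse sequencing primer suggests that a bovine growth hormone polyadenylation region lies downstream of the cassette. The backbone supplies two C-terminal tags in frame with the insert, a V5 epitope followed by a hexahistidine tag. V5 permits detection of the protein by immunoblotting or immunofluorescence with anti-V5 antibodies, while the His6 tag supports capture on metal-affinity resins. Placing the tags at the C terminus leaves the N terminus of ARF1 free, which matters for a protein family known to be N-myristoylated.

The construct belongs to a toolbox collection of plasmids for expressing or knocking down human ARF, ARL and SAR family GTPases. Its stated use is expression of tagged human ARF1 in mammalian cells.
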