>Addgene plasmid #67432 | pDEST40-ARF1-V5-His6 | addgene partial sequence | sequence record 118440 | BGH-rev 5'-TAGAAGGCACAGTCGAGG-3'
ATGGTGATGGTGATGATGACCGGTACGCGTAGAATCGAGACCGAGGAGAGGGTTAGGGATAGGCTTACCT
TCGAACCGCGGGCCCTCTAGATCAACCACTTTGTACAAGAAAGCTGGGTCCTTCTGGTTCCGGAGCTGAT
TGGACAGCCAGTCCAGTCCTTCATAGAGCCCGTCGCCGCTGGTGGCGCAGGTGGCCTGAATGTACCAGTT
CCTGTGGCGTAGTGAGTGCAGCCCCAGCTTGTCTGTGATCTCGGCCGCATTCATGGCGTTGGGGAGGTCC
TGCTTGTTGGCGAACACCAGGAGGACAGCATCCCGGAGCTCGTCCTCGGCCAGCATCCTCATGAGCTCCT
CACGGGCCTCGTTCACACGCTCTCTGTCATTGCTGTCCACCACGAAGATCAGGCCTTGTGTGTTCTGGAA
GTAGTGGCGCCACAGGGGCCGGATCTTGTCCTGGCCACCCACGTCCCACACAGTGAAGCTGATGTTCTTG
TACTCCACGGTTTCCACGTTGAAGCCTATGGTGGGAATGGTGGTCACGATCTCACCCAGCTTAAGCTTGT
AGAGGATCGTGGTCTTCCCTGCAGCATCCAGGCCCACCATGAGGATGCGCATTTCTTTTTTGCCAAAAAG
GCCCTTGAAGAGGTTGGCGAAGATGTTCCCCATGGTTCTATCTCCTTCTAAGCCTGCTTTTTTGTACAAA
CTTGTTGATAGCTTAACTAGCCAGCTTGGGTCTCCCTATAGTGAGTCGTATTAATTTCGATAAGCCAGTA
AGCA
